Addgene plasmid #207288: pHCMV_LCMV_GPC
Purpose: Mammalian expression of Lymphocytic choriomeningitis virus GPC protein
Depositing lab: Feng Zhang. Publication: Cell type-specific delivery by modular envelope design. Strebinger D, Frangieh CJ, Friedrich MJ, Faure G, Macrae RK, Zhang F. Nat Commun. 2023 Aug 23;14(1):5141. doi: 10.1038/s41467-023-40788-8. PubMed 37612276.
Backbone
  Vector backbone: pHCMV
  Backbone manufacturer: Clontech
  Backbone size w/o insert (bp): 4764
  Vector type: Mammalian Expression
Growth in bacteria
  Bacterial resistance: Ampicillin, 100 μg/mL
  Growth temperature: 37°C
  Growth strain: NEB Stable
  Copy number: High Copy
Gene/Insert
  Gene/Insert name: LCMV_GPC
  Species: Lymphocytic choriomeningitis virus
  Insert size (bp): 1494
  Mutation: mammalian codon optimization
  Promoter: CMV promoter
  Cloning method: Restriction Enzyme; 5′ cloning site EcoRI (not destroyed); 3′ cloning site BglII (not destroyed)
Resource information
  A portion of this plasmid was derived from a plasmid made by: synthesis
Terms and licenses: Academic/Nonprofit Terms; Industry Terms: Not Available to Industry
How to cite: pHCMV_LCMV_GPC was a gift from Feng Zhang (Addgene plasmid # 207288 ; http://n2t.net/addgene:207288 ; RRID:Addgene_207288)
