[The description below was written by a language model from this plasmid's Addgene catalogue record and pLannotate feature annotations shown in this document.]
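Description:
pHCMV_LCMV_GPC is a mammalian expression plasmid built on the pHCMV backbone that produces the glycoprotein precursor (GPC) of lymphocytic choriomeningitis virus. The 1,494 bp insert is a synthetic, mammalian codon-optimized open reading frame cloned between retained EcoRI and BglII sites; the annotation matches it to the GPC of the LCMV Armstrong strain. GPC is the arenavirus envelope polyprotein, and its G1 subunit mediates attachment to the host receptor alpha-dystroglycan, leading to virion internalization.

Expression is driven by the human cytomegalovirus immediate-early enhancer and promoter. A rabbit β-globin intron lies upstream of the coding sequence, an arrangement that generally improves mRNA processing and expression. A rabbit β-globin polyadenylation signal terminates the transcript. No epitope tag, reporter or mammalian selection marker is annotated, so the plasmid appears suited to transient transfection. The rest of the 6,258 nt sequence is a pBluescript-like bacterial backbone. It carries a high-copy ColE1/pUC-type origin, the β-lactamase gene with its own promoter for ampicillin selection, and an f1 phage origin. It also contains remnants of the lac promoter/operator, lacI and lacZα fragments, a T7 promoter and part of the multiple cloning site, none of which appear to contribute to mammalian expression.

The stated purpose is simply mammalian expression of LCMV GPC. The associated publication concerns modular envelope design for cell type-specific delivery. This suggests the plasmid supplies an envelope glycoprotein in trans for pseudotyping delivery particles, although the record does not spell out that application.
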