Features (pLannotate 1.2.2; 16 found; start..end, strand, type, name):
     97..476     +  enhancer       CMV enhancer: human cytomegalovirus immediate early enhancer
    477..680     +  promoter       CMV promoter: human cytomegalovirus (CMV) immediate early promoter
    792..1364    +  intron         β-globin intron: intron from rabbit β-globin gene
   1425..2918    +  CDS            GPC: GLYC_LYCVA - Also known as GP-C. Experimental evidence at protein level: Swiss-Prot protein existence level 1. [Glycoprotein G1]: interacts with the host receptor (By similarity). Mediates virus attachment to host receptor alpha- dystroglycan DAG1. This attachment induces virion internalization predominantly through clathrin- and caveolin-independent endocytosis (PubMed:9851928). From Lymphocytic choriomeningitis virus (strain Armstrong) (LCMV).
   3028..3083    +  polyA_signal   β-globin poly(A) signal: rabbit β-globin polyadenylation signal (Gil and Proudfoot, 1987)
   3465..3481    -  protein_bind   lac operator: The lac repressor binds to the lac operator to inhibit transcription in E. coli. This inhibition can be relieved by adding lactose or isopropyl-β-D-thiogalactopyranoside (IPTG). lac repressor encoded by lacI
   3489..3519    -  promoter       lac promoter: promoter for the E. coli lac operon
   3534..3555    -  protein_bind   CAP binding site: CAP binding activates transcription in the presence of cAMP. E. coli catabolite activator protein
   3568..3660    -  CDS            lacI (fragment): lac repressor; lacI; The lac repressor binds to the lac operator to inhibit transcription in E. coli. This inhibition can be relieved by adding lactose or isopropyl-β-D-thiogalactopyranoside (IPTG).
   3843..4431    -  rep_origin     ori: high-copy-number ColE1/pMB1/pBR322/pUC origin of replication
   4602..5462    -  CDS            AmpR: β-lactamase; bla; confers resistance to ampicillin, carbenicillin, and related antibiotics
   5463..5567    -  promoter       AmpR promoter: bla
   5620..6048    -  rep_origin     f1 ori (sequence partly withheld): f1 bacteriophage origin of replication; arrow indicates direction of (+) strand synthesis
   6053..6208    -  CDS            lacZα (fragment): LacZα fragment of β-galactosidase; lacZ fragment
   6216..6234    +  promoter       T7 promoter: promoter for bacteriophage T7 RNA polymerase
   6243..14      +  misc_feature   MCS (fragment) (across the origin): pBluescript multiple cloning site
>Addgene plasmid #207288 | pHCMV_LCMV_GPC | addgene full sequence | sequence record 407375 | Addgene NGS Result
GCGGCCGCTCTAGAGAGCTTGGCCCATTGCATACGTTGTATCCATATCATAATATGTACATTTATATTGG
CTCATGTCCAACATTACCGCCATGTTGACATTGATTATTGACTAGTTATTAATAGTAATCAATTACGGGG
TCATTAGTTCATAGCCCATATATGGAGTTCCGCGTTACATAACTTACGGTAAATGGCCCGCCTGGCTGAC
CGCCCAACGACCCCCGCCCATTGACGTCAATAATGACGTATGTTCCCATAGTAACGCCAATAGGGACTTT
CCATTGACGTCAATGGGTGGAGTATTTACGGTAAACTGCCCACTTGGCAGTACATCAAGTGTATCATATG
CCAAGTACGCCCCCTATTGACGTCAATGACGGTAAATGGCCCGCCTGGCATTATGCCCAGTACATGACCT
TATGGGACTTTCCTACTTGGCAGTACATCTACGTATTAGTCATCGCTATTACCATGGTGATGCGGTTTTG
GCAGTACATCAATGGGCGTGGATAGCGGTTTGACTCACGGGGATTTCCAAGTCTCCACCCCATTGACGTC
AATGGGAGTTTGTTTTGGCACCAAAATCAACGGGACTTTCCAAAATGTCGTAACAACTCCGCCCCATTGA
CGCAAATGGGCGGTAGGCGTGTACGGTGGGAGGTCTATATAAGCAGAGCTCGTTTAGTGAACCGTCAGAT
CGCCTGGACACGCCATCCACGCTGTTTTGACCTCCATAGATGACACCGGGACCGATCCAGCCTCCGGTCG
ACCGATCCTGAGAACTTCAGGGTGAGTTTGGGGACCCTTGATTGTTCTTTCTTTTTCGCTATTGTAAAAT
TCATGTTATATGGAGGGGGCAAAGTTTTCAGGGTGTTGTTTAGAATGGGAAGATGTCCCTTGTATCACCA
TGGACCCTCATGATAATTTTGTTTCTTTCACTTTCTACTCTGTTGACAACCATTGTCTCCTCTTATTTTC
TTTTCATTTTCTGTAACTTTTTCGTTAAACTTTAGCTTGCATTTGTAACGAATTTTTAAATTCACTTTTG
TTTATTTGTCAGATTGTAAGTACTTTCTCTAATCACTTTTTTTTCAAGGCAATCAGGGTATATTATATTG
TACTTCAGCACAGTTTTAGAGAACAATTGTTATAATTAAATGATAAGGTAGAATATTTCTGCATATAAAT
TCTGGCTGGCGTGGAAATATTCTTATTGGTAGAAACAACTACACCCTGGTCATCATCCTGCCTTTCTCTT
TATGGTTACAATGATATACACTGTTTGAGATGAGGATAAAATACTCTGAGTCCAAACCGGGCCCCTCTGC
TAACCATGTTCATGCCTTCTTCTCTTTCCTACAGCTCCTGGGCAACGTGCTGGTTGTTGTGCTGTCTCAT
CATTTTGGCAAAGAATTCGCCACCATGGGCCAAATTGTGACCATGTTCGAGGCTCTGCCCCACATTATCG
ACGAAGTCATCAATATTGTCATCATCGTCCTCATTGTCATCACCGGCATCAAGGCTGTGTACAATTTCGC
CACATGCGGCATCTTCGCTCTCATCAGCTTTCTGCTGCTCGCCGGAAGAAGCTGCGGAATGTATGGCCTC
AAAGGCCCCGACATCTACAAGGGCGTCTACCAGTTCAAGAGCGTGGAGTTCGACATGAGCCATCTGAATC
TGACCATGCCCAACGCTTGTAGCGCCAACAACAGCCACCACTATATCAGCATGGGAACCAGCGGACTGGA
ACTGACCTTCACCAACGACAGCATCATTTCCCACAACTTCTGCAATCTGACCTCCGCCTTTAACAAAAAA
ACATTTGATCACACACTGATGTCCATTGTGTCCTCTCTGCATCTGTCCATTAGAGGAAACAGCAATTACA
AGGCCGTGAGCTGCGACTTCAACAACGGCATCACCATTCAGTACAATCTGACCTTCAGCGATAGACAAAG
CGCCCAGTCCCAATGTAGGACCTTTAGAGGCAGAGTGCTGGACATGTTCAGAACCGCTTTCGGCGGCAAG
TATATGAGATCCGGCTGGGGCTGGACCGGCTCCGATGGCAAGACCACATGGTGCAGCCAAACCAGCTACC
AGTATCTGATCATCCAGAACAGAACATGGGAGAATCACTGCACCTACGCTGGCCCTTTCGGAATGTCTAG
GATTCTGCTCTCCCAAGAAAAGACCAAGTTTTTCACCAGAAGGCTGGCTGGCACCTTTACATGGACACTG
TCCGATAGCAGCGGCGTGGAGAACCCCGGCGGCTACTGTCTGACCAAGTGGATGATTCTGGCCGCCGAAC
TCAAGTGTTTCGGCAATACCGCCGTGGCTAAGTGCAATGTCAACCATGACGCCGAGTTCTGCGACATGCT
GAGGCTCATCGACTATAACAAGGCCGCCCTCTCCAAGTTCAAAGAGGATGTCGAGAGCGCCCTCCACCTC
TTCAAGACCACCGTGAACTCTCTGATCTCCGACCAGCTGCTGATGAGGAACCATCTGAGGGACCTCATGG
GAGTGCCTTACTGCAACTACAGCAAGTTCTGGTATCTCGAGCACGCCAAGACCGGCGAGACCAGCGTGCC
TAAGTGCTGGCTCGTCACCAACGGAAGCTATCTGAACGAGACCCACTTCTCCGACCAGATTGAGCAAGAG
GCTGACAACATGATCACCGAAATGCTGAGGAAAGACTATATCAAGAGGCAAGGCAGCACACCTCTGGCTC
TGATGGATCTGCTGATGTTTAGCACATCCGCCTACCTCGTCAGCATTTTCCTCCACCTCGTCAAGATCCC
CACCCACAGACATATCAAGGGCGGAAGCTGCCCCAAGCCCCACAGACTGACAAACAAGGGCATCTGCAGC
TGCGGCGCTTTCAAAGTCCCCGGCGTCAAGACCGTGTGGAAGAGAAGATGATGTCTTCCTGGAGCTCCAG
TCATTGACTATAACGTCTCAGATCTTTTTCCCTCTGCCAAAAATTATGGGGACATCATGAAGCCCCTTGA
GCATCTGACTTCTGGCTAATAAAGGAAATTTATTTTCATTGCAATAGTGTGTTGGAATTTTTTGTGTCTC
TCACTCGGAAGGACATATGGGAGGGCAAATCATTTAAAACATCAGAATGAGTATTTGGTTTAGAGTTTGG
CAACATATGCCCATATGCTGGCTGCCATGAACAAAGGTTGGCTATAAAGAGGTCATCAGTATATGAAACA
GCCCCCTGCTGTCCATTCCTTATTCCATAGAAAAGCCTTGACTTGAGGTTAGATTTTTTTTATATTTTGT
TTTGTGTTATTTTTTTCTTTAACATCCCTAAAATTTTCCTTACATGTTTTACTAGCCAGATTTTTCCTCC
TCTCCTGACTACTCCCAGTCATAGCTGTCCCTCTTCTCTTATGGAGATCCCTCGACGGATCGGCCGCAAT
TCGTAATCATGTCATAGCTGTTTCCTGTGTGAAATTGTTATCCGCTCACAATTCCACACAACATACGAGC
CGGAAGCATAAAGTGTAAAGCCTGGGGTGCCTAATGAGTGAGCTAACTCACATTAATTGCGTTGCGCTCA
CTGCCCGCTTTCCAGTCGGGAAACCTGTCGTGCCAGCTGCATTAATGAATCGGCCAACGCGCGGGGAGAG
GCGGTTTGCGTATTGGGCGCTCTTCCGCTTCCTCGCTCACTGACTCGCTGCGCTCGGTCGTTCGGCTGCG
GCGAGCGGTATCAGCTCACTCAAAGGCGGTAATACGGTTATCCACAGAATCAGGGGATAACGCAGGAAAG
AACATGTGAGCAAAAGGCCAGCAAAAGGCCAGGAACCGTAAAAAGGCCGCGTTGCTGGCGTTTTTCCATA
GGCTCCGCCCCCCTGACGAGCATCACAAAAATCGACGCTCAAGTCAGAGGTGGCGAAACCCGACAGGACT
ATAAAGATACCAGGCGTTTCCCCCTGGAAGCTCCCTCGTGCGCTCTCCTGTTCCGACCCTGCCGCTTACC
GGATACCTGTCCGCCTTTCTCCCTTCGGGAAGCGTGGCGCTTTCTCATAGCTCACGCTGTAGGTATCTCA
GTTCGGTGTAGGTCGTTCGCTCCAAGCTGGGCTGTGTGCACGAACCCCCCGTTCAGCCCGACCGCTGCGC
CTTATCCGGTAACTATCGTCTTGAGTCCAACCCGGTAAGACACGACTTATCGCCACTGGCAGCAGCCACT
GGTAACAGGATTAGCAGAGCGAGGTATGTAGGCGGTGCTACAGAGTTCTTGAAGTGGTGGCCTAACTACG
GCTACACTAGAAGAACAGTATTTGGTATCTGCGCTCTGCTGAAGCCAGTTACCTTCGGAAAAAGAGTTGG
TAGCTCTTGATCCGGCAAACAAACCACCGCTGGTAGCGGTGGTTTTTTTGTTTGCAAGCAGCAGATTACG
CGCAGAAAAAAAGGATCTCAAGAAGATCCTTTGATCTTTTCTACGGGGTCTGACGCTCAGTGGAACGAAA
ACTCACGTTAAGGGATTTTGGTCATGAGATTATCAAAAAGGATCTTCACCTAGATCCTTTTAAATTAAAA
ATGAAGTTTTAAATCAATCTAAAGTATATATGAGTAAACTTGGTCTGACAGTTACCAATGCTTAATCAGT
GAGGCACCTATCTCAGCGATCTGTCTATTTCGTTCATCCATAGTTGCCTGACTCCCCGTCGTGTAGATAA
CTACGATACGGGAGGGCTTACCATCTGGCCCCAGTGCTGCAATGATACCGCGAGACCCACGCTCACCGGC
ACCAGATTTATCAGCAATAAACCAGCCAGCCGGAAGGGCCGAGCGCAGAAGTGGTCCTGCAACTTTATCC
GCCTCCATCCAGTCTATTAATTGTTGCCGGGAAGCTAGAGTAAGTAGTTCGCCAGTTAATAGTTTGCGCA
ACGTTGTTGCCATTGCTACAGGCATCGTGGTGTCACGCTCGTCGTTTGGTATGGCTTCATTCAGCTCCGG
TTCCCAACGATCAAGGCGAGTTACATGATCCCCCATGTTGTGCAAAAAAGCGGTTAGCTCCTTCGGTCCT
CCGATCGTTGTCAGAAGTAAGTTGGCCGCAGTGTTATCACTCATGGTTATGGCAGCACTGCATAATTCTC
TTACTGTCATGCCATCCGTAAGATGCTTTTCTGTGACTGGTGAGTACTCAACCAAGTCATTCTGAGAATA
GTGTATGCGGCGACCGAGTTGCTCTTGCCCGGCGTCAATACGGGATAATACCGCGCCACATAGCAGAACT
TTAAAAGTGCTCATCATTGGAAAACGTTCTTCGGGGCGAAAACTCTCAAGGATCTTACCGCTGTTGAGAT
CCAGTTCGATGTAACCCACTCGTGCACCCAACTGATCTTCAGCATCTTTTACTTTCACCAGCGTTTCTGG
GTGAGCAAAAACAGGAAGGCAAAATGCCGCAAAAAAGGGAATAAGGGCGACACGGAAATGTTGAATACTC
ATACTCTTCCTTTTTCAATATTATTGAAGCATTTATCAGGGTTATTGTCTCATGAGCGGATACATATTTG
AATGTATTTAGAAAAATAAACAAATAGGGGTTCCGCGCACATTTCCCCGAAAAGTGCCACCTAAATTGTA
AGCGTTAATATTTTGTTAAAATTCGCGTTAAATTTTTGTTAAATCAGCTCATTTTTTAACCAATAGGCCG
AAATCGGCAAAATCCCTTATAAATCAAAAGAATAGACCGAGATAGGGT
[37 nt withheld, positions 5719-5755]
AAAGAACGTGGACTCCAACGTCAAAGG
[49 nt withheld, positions 5783-5831]
T
[91 nt withheld, positions 5833-5923]
G
[124 nt withheld, positions 5925-6048]
CCCATTCGCCATTCAGGCTGCGCAACTGTTGGGAAGGGCGATCGGTGCGGGCCTCTTCGCTATTACGCCA
GCTGGCGAAAGGGGGATGTGCTGCAAGGCGATTAAGTTGGGTAACGCCAGGGTTTTCCCAGTCACGACGT
TGTAAAACGACGGCCAGTGAGCGCGCGTAATACGACTCACTATAGGGCGAATTGGAGCTCCACCGCGGTG
